>Addgene plasmid #179436 | pMH014_AAVS1_puro-pA-HS4-9xTetO-pEF-H2B-mCitrine-HS4-pRSV-H2B-mCherry | addgene full sequence | sequence record 355459 | Addgene Partial NGS Result
TTGAGATCCTTTTTTTCTGCGCGTAATCTGCTGCTTGCAAACAAAAAAACCACCGCTACCAGCGGTGGTT
TGTTTGCCGGATCAAGAGCTACCAACTCTTTTTCCGAAGGTAACTGGCTTCAGCAGAGCGCAGATACCAA
ATACTGTTCTTCTAGTGTAGCCGTAGTTAGGCCACCACTTCAAGAACTCTGTAGCACCGCCTACATACCT
CGCTCTGCTAATCCTGTTACCAGTGGCTGCTGCCAGTGGCGATAAGTCGTGTCTTACCGGGTTGGACTCA
AGACGATAGTTACCGGATAAGGCGCAGCGGTCGGGCTGAACGGGGGGTTCGTGCACACAGCCCAGCTTGG
AGCGAACGACCTACACCGAACTGAGATACCTACAGCGTGAGCTATGAGAAAGCGCCACGCTTCCCGAAGG
GAGAAAGGCGGACAGGTATCCGGTAAGCGGCAGGGTCGGAACAGGAGAGCGCACGAGGGAGCTTCCAGGG
GGAAACGCCTGGTATCTTTATAGTCCTGTCGGGTTTCGCCACCTCTGACTTGAGCGTCGATTTTTGTGAT
GCTCGTCAGGGGGGCGGAGCCTATGGAAAAACGCCAGCAACGCGGCCTTTTTACGGTTCCTGGCCTTTTG
CTGGCCTTTTGCTCACATGTTCTTTCCTGCGTTATCCCCTGATTCTGTGGATAACCGTATTACCGCCTTT
GAGTGAGCTGATACCGCTCGCCGCAGCCGAACGACCGAGCGCAGCGAGTCAGTGAGCGAGGAAGCGGAAG
AGCGCCCAATACGCAAACCGCCTCTCCCCGCGCGTTGGCCGATTCATTAATGCAGCTGGCACGACAGGTT
TCCCGACTGGAAAGCGGGCAGTGAGCGCAACGCAATTAATGTGAGTTAGCTCACTCATTAGGCACCCCAG
GCTTTACACTTTATGCTTCCGGCTCGTATGTTGTGTGGAATTGTGAGCGGATAACAATTTCACACAGGAA
ACAGCTATGACCATGATTACGCCAAGCTCAGAATTAACCCTCACTAAAGGGACTAGTCCTGCAGGTTTAA
ACGAATTCGCCCTTTGCTTTCTCTGACCAGCATTCTCTCCCCTGGGCCTGTGCCGCTTTCTGTCTGCAGC
TTGTGGCCTGGGTCACCTCTACGGCTGGCCCAGATCCTTCCCTGCCGCCTCCTTCAGGTTCCGTCTTCCT
CCACTCCCTCTTCCCCTTGCTCTCTGCTGTGTTGCTGCCCAAGGATGCTCTTTCCGGAGCACTTCCTTCT
CGGCGCTGCACCACGTGATGTCCTCTGAGCGGATCCTCCCCGTGTCTGGGTCCTCTCCGGGCATCTCTCC
TCCCTCACCCAACCCCATGCCGTCTTCACTCGCTGGGTTCCCTTTTCCTTCTCCTTCTGGGGCCTGTGCC
ATCTCTCGTTTCTTAGGATGGCCTTCTCCGACGGATGTCTCCCTTGCGTCCCGCCTCCCCTTCTTGTAGG
CCTGCATCATCACCGTTTTTCTGGACAACCCCAAAGTACCCCGTCTCCCTGGCTTTAGCCACCTCTCCAT
CCTCTTGCTTTCTTTGCCTGGACACCCCGTTCTCCTGTGGATTCGGGTCACCTCTCACTCCTTTCATTTG
GGCAGCTCCCCTACCCCCCTTACCTCTCTAGTCTGTGCTAGCTCTTCCAGCCCCCTGTCATGGCATCTTC
CAGGGGTCCGAGAGCTCAGCTAGTCTTCTTCCTCCAACCCGGGCCCCTATGTCCACTTCAGGACAGCATG
TTTGCTGCCTCCAGGGATCCTGTGTCCCCGAGCTGGGACCACCTTATATTCCCAGGGCCGGTTAATGTGG
CTCTGGTTCTGGGTACTTTTATCTGTCCCCTCCACCCCACAGTGGGGCAAGCTTCTGACCTCTTCTCTTC
CTCCCACAGGGCCTCGAGAGATCTGGCAGCGGAGAGGGCAGAGGAAGTCTTCTAACATGCGGTGACGTGG
AGGAGAATCCCGGCCCTAGGCTCGAGATGACCGAGTACAAGCCCACGGTGCGCCTCGCCACCCGCGACGA
CGTCCCCAGGGCCGTACGCACCCTCGCCGCCGCGTTCGCCGACTACCCCGCCACGCGCCACACCGTCGAT
CCGGACCGCCACATCGAGCGGGTCACCGAGCTGCAAGAACTCTTCCTCACGCGCGTCGGGCTCGACATCG
GCAAGGTGTGGGTCGCGGACGACGGCGCCGCGGTGGCGGTCTGGACCACGCCGGAGAGCGTCGAAGCGGG
GGCGGTGTTCGCCGAGATCGGCCCGCGCATGGCCGAGTTGAGCGGTTCCCGGCTGGCCGCGCAGCAACAG
ATGGAAGGCCTCCTGGCGCCGCACCGGCCCAAGGAGCCCGCGTGGTTCCTGGCCACCGTCGGCGTCTCGC
CCGACCACCAGGGCAAGGGTCTGGGCAGCGCCGTCGTGCTCCCCGGAGTGGAGGCGGCCGAGCGCGCCGG
GGTGCCCGCCTTCCTGGAGACCTCCGCGCCCCGCAACCTCCCCTTCTACGAGCGGCTCGGCTTCACCGTC
ACCGCCGACGTCGAGGTGCCCGAAGGACCGCGCACCTGGTGCATGACCCGCAAGCCCGGTGCCTGATCTA
GAGGGCCCGTTTAAACCCGCTGATCAGCCTCGACTGTGCCTTCTAGTTGCCAGCCATCTGTTGTTTGCCC
CTCCCCCGTGCCTTCCTTGACCCTGGAAGGTGCCACTCCCACTGTCCTTTCCTAATAAAATGAGGAAATT
GCATCGCATTGTCTGAGTAGGTGTCATTCTATTCTGGGGGGTGGGGTGGGGCAGGACAGCAAGGGGGAGG
ATTGGGAAGACAATAGCAGGCATGCTGGGGATGCGGTGGGCTCTATGGCTTCTGAGGCGGAAAGAACCAG
CTGGGGGCTAGCAAAGCCTTCGTTTCGATAAGCTCTAGAGGGACAGCCCCCCCCCCAAAGCCCCCAGGGA
TGTAATTACGTCCCTCCCCCGCTAGGGGGCAGCAGCGAGCCGCCCGGGGCTCCGCTCCGGTCCGGCGCTC
CCCCCGCATCCCCGAGCCGGCAGCGTGCGGGGACAGCCCGGGCACGGGGAAGGTGGCACGGGATCGCTTT
CCTCTGAACGCTTCTCGCTGCTCTTTGAGCCTGCAGACACCTGGGGGGATACGGGGAAAAAGCTTTAGGC
TGAAAGAGAGATTTAGAATGACAGAATCATAGAACGGCCTGGGTTGCAAAGGAGCACAGTGCTCATCCAG
ATCCAACCCCCTGCTATGTGCAGGGTCATCAACCAGCAGCCCAGGCTGCCCAGAGCCACATCCAGCCTGG
CCTTGAATGCCTGCAGGGATGGGGCATCCACAGCCTCCTTGGGCAACCTGTTCAGTGCGTCACCACCCTC
TGGGGGAAAAACTGCCTCCTCATATCCAACCCAAACCTCCCCTGTCTCAGTGTAAAGCCATTCCCCCTTG
TCCTATCAAGGGGGAGTTTGCTGTGACATTGTTGGTCTGGGGTGACACATGTTTGCCAATTCAGTGCATC
ACGGAGAGGCAGATCTTGGGGATAAGGAAGTGCAGGACAGCATGGACGTGGGACATGCAGGTGTTGAGGG
CTCTGGGACACTCTCCAAGTCACAGCGTTCAGAACAGCCTTAAGGATAAGAAGATAGGATAGAAGGACAA
AGAGCAAGTTAAAACCCAGCATGGAGAGGAGCACAAAAAGGCCACAGACACTGCTGGTCCCTGTGTCTGA
GCCTGCATGTTTGATGGTGTCTGGATGCAAGCAGAAGGGGTGGAAGAGCTTGCCTGGAGAGATACAGCTG
GGTCAGTAGGACTGGGACAGGCAGCTGGAGAATTGCCATGTAGATGTTCATACAATCGTCAAATCATGAA
GGCTGGAAAAGCCCTCCAAGATCCCCAAGACCAACCCCAACCCACCCACCGTGCCCACTGGCCATGTCCC
TCAGTGCCACATCCCCACAGTTCTTCATCACCTCCAGGGACGGTGACCCCCCCACCTCCGTGGGCAGCTG
TGCCACTGCAGCACCGCTCTTTGGAGAAGGTAAATCTTGCTAAATCCAGCCCGACCCTCCCCTGGCACAA
CGTAAGGCCATTATCTCTCATCCAACTCCAGGACGGAGTCAGTGAGGATGGGGCTCTAGCGGGGGGATCA
AACGGCCGGCCTCTAGAGTCGAGATGACATTGATTATTGAAACAGCTGCATATAGCACTGCAGTTTACTC
CCTATCAGTGATAGAGAGTCAAAAGGCCATGCCCTCCCTATCAGTGATAGAGAGAGCAGACTCAAGGTGG
TCCCTATCAGTGATAGAGAGATTGAGCAAGAGGGCCTCCCTATCAGTGATAGAGAATAGCACTGCAGTTT
ACTCCCTATCAGTGATAGAGAGTCAAAAGGCCATGCCCTCCCTATCAGTGATAGAGAGAGCAGACTCAAG
GTGGTCCCTATCAGTGATAGAGAGATTGAGCAAGAGGGCCTCCCTATCAGTGATAGAGATTGATCCAGTC
AGGGCCTCCCTATCAGTGATAGAGAAGCTATGTGCAGGTAGGGCTGTACAGTGGGAATGCATGAGCGCAC
ATCGCCCACAGTCCCCGAGAAGTTGGGGGGAGGGGTCGGCAATTGAACCGGTGCCTAGAGAAGGTGGCGC
GGGGTAAACTGGGAAAGTGATGTCGTGTACTGGCTCCGCCTTTTTCCCGAGGGTGGGGGAGAACCGTATA
TAAGTGCAGTAGTCGCCGTGAACGTTCTTTTTCGCAACGGGTTTGCCGCCAGAACACAGGTAAGTGCCGT
GTGTGGTTCCCGCGGGCCTGGCCTCTTTACGGGTTATGGCCCTTGCGTGCCTTGAATTACTTCCACCTGG
CTGCAGTACGTGATTCTTGATCCCGAGCTTCGGGTTGGAAGTGGGTGGGAGAGTTCGAGGCCTTGCGCTT
AAGGAGCCCCTTCGCCTCGTGCTTGAGTTGAGGCCTGGCCTGGGCGCTGGGGCCGCCGCGTGCGAATCTG
GTGGCACCTTCGCGCCTGTCTCGCTGCTTTCGATAAGTCTCTAGCCATTTAAAATTTTTGATGACCTGCT
GCGACGCTTTTTTTCTGGCAAGATAGTCTTGTAAATGCGGGCCAAGATCTGCACACTGGTATTTCGGTTT
TTGGGGCCGCGGGCGGCGACGGGGCCCGTGCGTCCCAGCGCACATGTTCGGCGAGGCGGGGCCTGCGAGC
GCGGCCACCGAGAATCGGACGGGGGTAGTCTCAAGCTGGCCGGCCTGCTCTGGTGCCTGGCCTCGCGCCG
CCGTGTATCGCCCCGCCCTGGGCGGCAAGGCTGGCCCGGTCGGCACCAGTTGCGTGAGCGGAAAGATGGC
CGCTTCCCGGCCCTGCTGCAGGGAGCTCAAAATGGAGGACGCGGCGCTCGGGAGAGCGGGCGGGTGAGTC
ACCCACACAAAGGAAAAGGGCCTTTCCGTCCTCAGCCGTCGCTTCATGTGACTCCACGGAGTACCGGGCG
CCGTCCAGGCACCTCGATTAGTTCTCGAGCTTTTGGAGTACGTCGTCTTTAGGTTGGGGGGAGGGGTTTT
ATGCGATGGAGTTTCCCCACACTGAGTGGGTGGAGACTGAAGTTAGGCCAGCTTGGCACTTGATGTAATT
CTCCTTGGAATTTGCCCTTTTTGAGTTTGGATCTTGGTTCATTCTCAAGCCTCAGACAGTGGTTCAAAGT
TTTTTTCTTCCATTTCAGGTGTCGTGAGCTAGCGATTACGCCAAGCTCGAAATTAACCCTCACTAAAGGG
AACAAAAGCTGGAGCTCCACCGCGGTGGCGGCCGCTCTAGCCCGGGCGGATCCCCCGGGCTGCAGGAATT
CGATATCAAGCTTGCCACCATGCCAGAGCCAGCGAAGTCTGCTCCCGCCCCGAAAAAGGGCTCCAAGAAG
GCGGTGACTAAGGCGCAGAAGAAAGGCGGCAAGAAGCGCAAGCGCAGCCGCAAGGAGAGCTATTCCATCT
ATGTGTACAAGGTTCTGAAGCAGGTCCACCCTGACACCGGCATTTCGTCCAAGGCCATGGGCATCATGAA
TTCGTTTGTGAACGACATTTTCGAGCGCATCGCAGGTGAGGCTTCCCGCCTGGCGCATTACAACAAGCGC
TCGACCATCACCTCCAGGGAGATCCAGACGGCCGTGCGCCTGCTGCTGCCTGGGGAGTTGGCCAAGCACG
CCGTGTCCGAGGGTACTAAGGCCATCACCAAGTACACCAGCGCTAAGGATCCCCGGGTACCGGTCGCCAC
CATGGTGAGCAAGGGCGAGGAGCTGTTCACCGGGGTGGTGCCCATCCTGGTCGAGCTGGACGGCGACGTA
AACGGCCACAAGTTCAGCGTGTCCGGCGAGGGCGAGGGCGATGCCACCTACGGCAAGCTGACCCTGAAGT
TCATCTGCACCACCGGCAAGCTGCCCGTGCCCTGGCCCACCCTCGTGACCACCTTCGGCTACGGCCTGAT
GTGCTTCGCCCGCTACCCCGACCACATGAAGCAGCACGACTTCTTCAAGTCCGCCATGCCCGAAGGCTAC
GTCCAGGAGCGCACCATCTTCTTCAAGGACGACGGCAACTACAAGACCCGCGCCGAGGTGAAGTTCGAGG
GCGACACCCTGGTGAACCGCATCGAGCTGAAGGGCATCGACTTCAAGGAGGACGGCAACATCCTGGGGCA
CAAGCTGGAGTACAACTACAACAGCCACAACGTCTATATCATGGCCGACAAGCAGAAGAACGGCATCAAG
GTGAACTTCAAGATCCGCCACAACATCGAGGACGGCAGCGTGCAGCTCGCCGACCACTACCAGCAGAACA
CCCCCATCGGCGACGGCCCCGTGCTGCTGCCCGACAACCACTACCTGAGCTACCAGTCCGCCCTGAGCAA
AGACCCCAACGAGAAGCGCGATCACATGGTCCTGCTGGAGTTCGTGACCGCCGCCGGGATCACTCTCGGC
ATGGACGAGCTGTACAAGTAGGTCGACCTCGAGGGGGGGCCCGGTACCAGGTAAGTGTACCCAATTCGCC
CTATAGTGAGTCGTATTACAATTCACTCGATCGCCCTTCCCAACAGTTGCGCAGCCTGAATGGCGAATGG
AGATCCAATTTTTAAGTGTATAATGTGTTAAACTACTGATTCTAATTGTTTGTGTATTTTAGATTCACAG
TCCCAAGGCTCATTTCAGGCCCCTCAGTCCTCACAGTCTGTTCATGATCATAATCAGCCATACCACATTT
GTAGAGGTTTTACTTGCTTTAAAAAACCTCCCACACCTCCCCCTGAACCTGAAACATAAAATGAATGCAA
TTGTTGTTGTTAACTTGTTTATTGCAGCTTATAATGGTTACAAATAAAGCAATAGCATCACAAATTTCAC
AAATAAAGCATTTTTTTCACTGCATTCTAGTTGTGGTTTGTCCAAACTCATCAATGTATCTTAACGTTTC
GATAAGCTCTAGAGGGACAGCCCCCCCCCAAAGCCCCCAGGGATGTAATTACGTCCCTCCCCCGCTAGGG
GGCAGCAGCGAGCCGCCCGGGGCTCCGCTCCGGTCCGGCGCTCCCCCCGCATCCCCGAGCCGGCAGCGTG
CGGGGACAGCCCGGGCACGGGGAAGGTGGCACGGGATCGCTTTCCTCTGAACGCTTCTCGCTGCTCTTTG
AGCCTGCAGACACCTGGGGGGATACGGGGAAAAAGCTTTAGGCTGAAAGAGAGATTTAGAATGACAGAAT
CATAGAACGGCCTGGGTTGCAAAGGAGCACAGTGCTCATCCAGATCCAACCCCCTGCTATGTGCAGGGTC
ATCAACCAGCAGCCCAGGCTGCCCAGAGCCACATCCAGCCTGGCCTTGAATGCCTGCAGGGATGGGGCAT
CCACAGCCTCCTTGGGCAACCTGTTCAGTGCGTCACCACCCTCTGGGGGAAAAACTGCCTCCTCATATCC
AACCCAAACCTCCCCTGTCTCAGTGTAAAGCCATTCCCCCTTGTCCTATCAAGGGGGAGTTTGCTGTGAC
ATTGTTGGTCTGGGGTGACACATGTTTGCCAATTCAGTGCATCACGGAGAGGCAGATCTTGGGGATAAGG
AAGTGCAGGACAGCATGGACGTGGGACATGCAGGTGTTGAGGGCTCTGGGACACTCTCCAAGTCACAGCG
TTCAGAACAGCCTTAAGGATAAGAAGATAGGATAGAAGGACAAAGAGCAAGTTAAAACCCAGCATGGAGA
GGAGCACAAAAAGGCCACAGACACTGCTGGTCCCTGTGTCTGAGCCTGCATGTTTGATGGTGTCTGGATG
CAAGCAGAAGGGGTGGAAGAGCTTGCCTGGAGAGATACAGCTGGGTCAGTAGGACTGGGACAGGCAGCTG
GAGAATTGCCATGTAGATGTTCATACAATCGTCAAATCATGAAGGCTGGAAAAGCCCTCCAAGATCCCCA
AGACCAACCCCAACCCACCCACCGTGCCCACTGGCCATGTCCCTCAGTGCCACATCCCCACAGTTCTTCA
TCACCTCCAGGGACGGTGACCCCCCCACCTCCGTGGGCAGCTGTGCCACTGCAGCACCGCTCTTTGGAGA
AGGTAAATCTTGCTAAATCCAGCCCGACCCTCCCCTGGCACAACGTAAGGCCATTATCTCTCATCCAACT
CCAGGACGGAGTCAGTGAGGATGGGGCTCTAGCGGGGGGATCAAACGGCCGGCCTCTAGAGTCGAGATGA
CATTGATTATTGACCTAGGGACGTCCATATGAATGTAGTCTTATGCAATACACTTGTAGTCTTGCAACAT
GGTAACGATGAGTTAGCAACATGCCTTACAAGGAGAGAAAAAGCACCGTGCATGCCGATTGGTGGAAGTA
AGGTGGTACGATCGTGCCTTATTAGGAAGGCAACAGACAGGTCTGACATGGATTGGACGAACCACTGAAT
TGCGCATTGCAGAGATAATTGTATTTAAGTGCCTAGCTCGATACAATAAACGCCATTTGACCATTCACCA
CATTGGTGTGCACCCTGCAGATCTAGAATGCCAGAGCCAGCGAAGTCTGCTCCCGCCCCGAAAAAGGGCT
CCAAGAAGGCGGTGACTAAGGCGCAGAAGAAAGGCGGCAAGAAGCGCAAGCGCAGCCGCAAGGAGAGCTA
TTCCATCTATGTGTACAAGGTTCTGAAGCAGGTCCACCCTGACACCGGCATTTCGTCCAAGGCCATGGGC
ATCATGAATTCGTTTGTGAACGACATTTTCGAGCGCATCGCAGGTGAGGCTTCCCGCCTGGCGCATTACA
ACAAGCGCTCGACCATCACCTCCAGGGAGATCCAGACGGCCGTGCGCCTGCTGCTGCCTGGGGAGTTGGC
CAAGCACGCCGTGTCCGAGGGTACTAAGGCCATCACCAAGTACACCAGCGCTAAGGATCCACCGGTCGCC
ACCATGGTGAGCAAGGGCGAGGAGGATAACATGGCCATCATCAAGGAGTTCATGCGCTTCAAGGTGCACA
TGGAGGGCTCCGTGAACGGCCACGAGTTCGAGATCGAGGGCGAGGGCGAGGGCCGCCCCTACGAGGGCAC
CCAGACCGCCAAGCTGAAGGTGACCAAGGGTGGCCCCCTGCCCTTCGCCTGGGACATCCTGTCCCCTCAG
TTCATGTACGGCTCCAAGGCCTACGTGAAGCACCCCGCCGACATTCCCGACTACTTGAAGCTGTCCTTCC
CCGAGGGCTTCAAGTGGGAGCGCGTGATGAACTTCGAGGACGGCGGCGTGGTGACCGTGACCCAGGACTC
CTCCCTGCAGGACGGCGAGTTCATCTACAAGGTGAAGCTGCGCGGCACCAACTTCCCCTCCGACGGCCCC
GTAATGCAGAAGAAGACCATGGGCTGGGAGGCCTCCTCCGAGCGGATGTACCCCGAGGACGGCGCCCTGA
AGGGCGAGATCAAGCAGAGGCTGAAGCTGAAGGACGGCGGCCACTACGACGCTGAGGTCAAGACCACCTA
CAAGGCCAAGAAGCCCGTGCAGCTGCCCGGCGCCTACAACGTCAACATCAAGTTGGACATCACCTCCCAC
AACGAGGACTACACCATCGTGGAACAGTACGAACGCGCCGAGGGCCGCCACTCCACCGGCGGCATGGACG
AGCTGTACAAGTCTTAAGCGACTCTAGATCATAATCAGCCATACCACATTTGTAGAGGTTTTACTTGCTT
TAAAAAACCTCCCACACCTCCCCCTGAACCTGAAACATAAAATGAATGCAATTGTTGTTGTTAACTTGTT
TATTGCAGCTTATAATGGTTACAAATAAAGCAATAGCATCACAAATTTCACAAATAAAGCATTTTTTTCA
CTGCATTCTAGTTGTGGTTTGTCCAAACTCATCAATGTATCTCATATGTGTATCCGCTCATGAGACAATA
ACCCTGATAAATGCTTCAATAATATTGAAAAAGGAAGAGTATGAGTATTCAACATTTCCGTGTCGCCCTT
ATTCCCTAAATTGTAAGCGTCTCGGCCTCTAGAGACATTGATTATTGAACTAGGGACAGGATTGGTGACA
GAAAAGCCCCATCCTTAGGCCTCCTCCTTCCTAGTCTCCTGATATTGGGTCTAACCCCCACCTCCTGTTA
GGCAGATTCCTTATCTGGTGACACACCCCCATTTCCTGGAGCCATCTCTCTCCTTGCCAGAACCTCTAAG
GTTTGCTTACGATGGAGCCAGAGAGGATCCTGGGAGGGAGAGCTTGGCAGGGGGTGGGAGGGAAGGGGGG
GATGCGTGACCTGCCCGGTTCTCAGTGGCCACCCTGCGCTACCCTCTCCCAGAACCTGAGCTGCTCTGAC
GCGGCTGTCTGGTGCGTTTCACTGATCCTGGTGCTGCAGCTTCCTTACACTTCCCAAGAGGAGAAGCAGT
TTGGAAAAACAAAATCAGAATAAGTTGGTCCTGAGTTCTAACTTTGGCTCTTCACCTTTCTAGTCCCCAA
TTTATATTGTTCCTCCGTGCGTCAGTTTTACCTGTGAGATAAGGCCAGTAGCCAGCCCCGTCCTGGCAGG
GCTGTGGTGAGGAGGGGGGTGTCCGTGTGGAAAACTCCCTTTGTGAGAATGGTGCGTCCTAGGTGTTCAC
CAGGTCGTGGCCGCCTCTACTCCCTTTCTCTTTCTCCATCCTTCTTTCCTTAAAGAGTCCCCAGTGCTAT
CTGGGACATATTCCTCCGCCCAGAGCAGGGTCCCGCTTCCCTAAGGCCCTGCTCTGGGCTTCTGGGTTTG
AGTCCTTGGCAAGCCCAGGAGAGGCGCTCAGGCTTCCCTGTCCCCCTTCCTCGTCCACCATCTCATGCCC
CTGGCTCTCCTGCCCCTTCCCTACAGGGGTTCCTGGCTCTGCTCTTCGCCTTCTTGACGAGTTCTTCTGA
ATTATTAACGCTTACAATTTCCTGATGCGGTATTTTCTCCTTACGCATCTGTGCGGTATTTCACACCGCA
TCAGGTGGCACTTTTCGGGGAAATGTGCGCGGAACCCCTATTTGTTTATTTTTCTAAATACATTCAAATA
TGTATCCGCTCATGAGATTATCAAAAAGGATCTTCACCTAGATCCTTTTAAATTAAAAATGAAGTTTTAA
ATCAATCTAAAGTATATATGAGTAAACTTGGTCTGACAGTTACCAATGCTTAATCAGTGAGGCACCTATC
TCAGCGATCTGTCTATTTCGTTCATCCATAGTTGCCTGACTCCCCGTCGTGTAGATAACTACGATACGGG
AGGGCTTACCATCTGGCCCCAGTGCTGCAATGATACCGCGAGACCCACGCTCACCGGCTCCAGATTTATC
AGCAATAAACCAGCCAGCCGGAAGGGCCGAGCGCAGAAGTGGTCCTGCAACTTTATCCGCCTCCATCCAG
TCTATTAATTGTTGCCGGGAAGCTAGAGTAAGTAGTTCGCCAGTTAATAGTTTGCGCAACGTTGTTGCCA
TTGCTACAGGCATCGTGGTGTCACGCTCGTCGTTTGGTATGGCTTCATTCAGCTCCGGTTCCCAACGATC
AAGGCGAGTTACATGATCCCCCATGTTGTGCAAAAAAGCGGTTAGCTCCTTCGGTCCTCCGATCGTTGTC
AGAAGTAAGTTGGCCGCAGTGTTATCACTCATGGTTATGGCAGCACTGCATAATTCTCTTACTGTCATGC
CATCCGTAAGATGCTTTTCTGTGACTGGTGAATACTCAACCAAGTCATTCTGAGAATAGTGTATGCGGCG
ACCGAGTTGCTCTTGCCCGGCGTCAATACGGGATAATACCGCGCCACATAGCAGAACTTTAAAAGTGCTC
ATCATTGGAAAACGTTCTTCGGGGCGAAAACTCTCAAGGATCTTACCGCTGTTGAGATCCAGTTCGATGT
AACCCACTCGTGCACCCAACTGATCTTCAGCATCTTTTACTTTCACCAGCGTTTCTGGGTGAGCAAAAAC
AGGAAGGCAAAATGCCGCAAAAAAGGGAATAAGGGCGACACGGAAATGTTGAATACTCATACTCTTCCTT
TTTCAATATTATTGAAGCATTTATCAGGGTTATTGTCTCATGACCAAAATCCCTTAACGTGAGTTTTCGT
TCCACTGAGCGTCAGACCCCGTAGAAAAGATCAAAGGATCTTC
Features (pLannotate 1.2.2; 46 found; start..end, strand, type, name):
      1..589     +  rep_origin     ori: high-copy-number ColE1/pMB1/pBR322/pUC origin of replication
    772..864     +  CDS            lacI (fragment): lac repressor; lacI; The lac repressor binds to the lac operator to inhibit transcription in E. coli. This inhibition can be relieved by adding lactose or isopropyl-β-D-thiogalactopyranoside (IPTG).
    877..898     +  protein_bind   CAP binding site: CAP binding activates transcription in the presence of cAMP. E. coli catabolite activator protein
    913..943     +  promoter       lac promoter: promoter for the E. coli lac operon
    947..969     +  protein_bind   lac operator (fragment): The lac repressor binds to the lac operator to inhibit transcription in E. coli. This inhibition can be relieved by adding lactose or isopropyl-β-D-thiogalactopyranoside (IPTG). lac repressor encoded by lacI
   1012..1030    +  promoter       T3 promoter: promoter for bacteriophage T3 RNA polymerase
   1065..1868    +  misc_feature   HA-L: left homology arm from the adeno-associated virus integration site (AAVS1) within intron 1 of the human PPP1R12C gene
   1875..1900    +  misc_feature   SA: splice acceptor site
   1987..2586    +  CDS            PuroR: puromycin N-acetyltransferase; pac from Streptomyces alboniger; confers resistance to puromycin
   2624..2848    +  polyA_signal   bGH poly(A) signal: bovine growth hormone polyadenylation signal
   2852..2873    +  promoter       SV40 promoter (fragment): SV40 enhancer and early promoter
   3446..3574    -  CDS            OR51A4 (fragment): O51A4_HUMAN - Experimental evidence at transcript level: Swiss-Prot protein existence level 2. Odorant receptor. From Homo sapiens (Human).
   4192..4217    +  promoter       tight TRE promoter (fragment): Tet-responsive promoter PTight, consisting of seven tet operator sequences followed by the minimal CMV promoter
   4234..4253    +  promoter       tight TRE promoter (fragment): Tet-responsive promoter PTight, consisting of seven tet operator sequences followed by the minimal CMV promoter
   4271..4289    +  protein_bind   tet operator: tetO; bacterial operator O2 for the tetR and tetA genes tetracycline repressor TetR
   4306..4326    +  promoter       tight TRE promoter (fragment): Tet-responsive promoter PTight, consisting of seven tet operator sequences followed by the minimal CMV promoter
   4336..4361    +  promoter       tight TRE promoter (fragment): Tet-responsive promoter PTight, consisting of seven tet operator sequences followed by the minimal CMV promoter
   4378..4397    +  promoter       tight TRE promoter (fragment): Tet-responsive promoter PTight, consisting of seven tet operator sequences followed by the minimal CMV promoter
   4415..4433    +  protein_bind   tet operator: tetO; bacterial operator O2 for the tetR and tetA genes tetracycline repressor TetR
   4451..4473    +  promoter       PLtetO-1 promoter (fragment): modified phage lambda PL promoter with tet operator sites (Lutz and Bujard, 1997)
   4486..4506    +  promoter       tight TRE promoter (fragment): Tet-responsive promoter PTight, consisting of seven tet operator sequences followed by the minimal CMV promoter
   4543..4749    +  promoter       EF-1α core promoter: core promoter for human elongation factor EF-1α
   4750..5688    +  intron         EF-1α intron A: intron upstream of the start codon of human EF-1α
   5721..5739    +  promoter       T3 promoter: promoter for bacteriophage T3 RNA polymerase
   5830..6207    +  CDS            H2B: human histone H2B; HIST1H2BJ
   6232..6948    +  CDS            Citrine: Citrine is a basic (constitutively fluorescent) yellow fluorescent protein published in 2001, derived from Aequorea victoria. It has moderate acid sensitivity.
   6952..6978    +  misc_feature   MCS (fragment): pBluescript multiple cloning site
   7000..7018    -  promoter       T7 promoter: promoter for bacteriophage T7 RNA polymerase
   7028..7067    +  CDS            lacZα (fragment): LacZα fragment of β-galactosidase; lacZ fragment
   7077..7132    +  intron         small t intron (fragment): SV40 (simian virus 40) small t antigen intron
   7132..7269    +  CDS            large T antigen (fragment): large T antigen from SV40 (simian virus 40)
   7292..7413    +  polyA_signal   SV40 poly(A) signal: SV40 polyadenylation signal
   7969..8097    -  CDS            OR51A4 (fragment): O51A4_HUMAN - Experimental evidence at transcript level: Swiss-Prot protein existence level 2. Odorant receptor. From Homo sapiens (Human).
   8712..8974    +  promoter       RSV promoter: Rous sarcoma virus enhancer/promoter
   8988..9365    +  CDS            H2B: human histone H2B; HIST1H2BJ
   9384..10091   +  CDS            mCherry: mCherry is a basic (constitutively fluorescent) red fluorescent protein published in 2004, derived from Discosoma sp.. It is reported to be a very rapidly-maturing monomer with low acid sensitivity.
  10107..10190   +  CDS            large T antigen (fragment): large T antigen from SV40 (simian virus 40)
  10213..10294   +  polyA_signal   SV40 poly(A) signal: SV40 polyadenylation signal
  10339..10400   +  promoter       AmpR promoter: bla
  10401..10437   +  CDS            AmpR (fragment): β-lactamase; bla; confers resistance to ampicillin, carbenicillin, and related antibiotics
  10479..11315   +  misc_feature   HA-R: right homology arm from the adeno-associated virus integration site (AAVS1) within intron 1 of the human PPP1R12C gene
  11316..11340   +  CDS            NeoR/KanR (fragment): aminoglycoside phosphotransferase confers resistance to neomycin, kanamycin, and G418 (Geneticin®)
  11361..11411   -  misc_feature   bom (fragment): basis of mobility region from pBR322
  11438..11497   +  promoter       AmpR promoter (fragment): bla
  11590..12450   -  CDS            AmpR: β-lactamase; bla; confers resistance to ampicillin, carbenicillin, and related antibiotics
  12451..12503   -  promoter       AmpR promoter (fragment): bla
