[The description below was written by a language model from this plasmid's Addgene catalogue record and pLannotate feature annotations shown in this document.]
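Description:
pMH014_AAVS1_puro-pA-HS4-9xTetO-pEF-H2B-mCitrine-HS4-pRSV-H2B-mCherry is a mammalian donor plasmid built on a pAAVS1 donor backbone for inserting a two-gene fluorescent reporter into the human AAVS1 safe-harbour site (intron 1 of PPP1R12C). It is maintained in E. coli through a high-copy ColE1/pUC-type origin and an ampicillin resistance gene. Left and right AAVS1 homology arms flank the payload. Immediately after the left arm sits a splice acceptor followed by a promoterless puromycin N-acetyltransferase gene with a bGH polyadenylation signal, so puromycin resistance should depend on splicing into the endogenous transcript after correct integration.

Downstream, the name and catalogue fields describe a chicken HS4 insulator, then an array of Tet operator sites (nine according to the name; detected in the annotation as a series of tetO and TRE fragments) placed just upstream of the human EF-1α core promoter and its intron A. This promoter drives histone H2B fused to mCitrine, terminated by an SV40 poly(A) signal. A second HS4 insulator separates this unit from an RSV promoter driving H2B-mCherry, also with an SV40 poly(A). The HS4 elements are not annotated by name; the two unlabelled stretches carrying identical spurious OR51A4 hits probably correspond to them. Other small fragments (lacZα, NeoR/KanR, T3/T7 promoters) look like cloning remnants.

The tetO array serves as a docking site for TetR/rTetR-fused chromatin regulators next to the mCitrine gene. The two nuclear-localised reporters then show, in single cells, whether silencing or reactivation spreads to the neighbouring gene, and whether the insulators affect this spreading.
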