Addgene plasmid #179436: pMH014_AAVS1_puro-pA-HS4-9xTetO-pEF-H2B-mCitrine-HS4-pRSV-H2B-mCherry
Purpose: Dual fluorescent reporter construct with double HS4 insulator, upstream TRE (Tetracycline Response Element) recruitment site, arms for integration at AAVS1 locus
Depositing lab: Lacra Bintu. Depositing organization: Stanford University. Publication: Dynamic spreading of chromatin-mediated gene silencing and reactivation between neighboring genes in single cells. Lensch S, Herschl MH, Ludwig CH, Sinha J, Hinks MM, Mukund A, Fujimori T, Bintu L. Elife. 2022 Jun 9;11. pii: 75115. doi: 10.7554/eLife.75115. PubMed 35678392.
Backbone
  Vector backbone: pAAVS1 donor
  Vector type: Mammalian Expression
  Selectable markers: Puromycin
Growth in bacteria
  Bacterial resistance: Ampicillin, 100 μg/mL
  Growth temperature: 37°C
  Growth strain: DH5alpha
  Copy number: High Copy
Gene/Insert
  Gene/Insert name: HS4-TRE-cit-HS4-mch (DH) (alt name: TRE, H2B-mCitrine, chicken HS4 insulators, H2B-mCherry)
  Species: H. sapiens (human), G. gallus (chicken), Synthetic
  Promoter: pEF alpha, pRSV
  Cloning method: Gibson Cloning
Terms and licenses: Academic/Nonprofit Terms; Industry Terms: Not Available to Industry
Depositor comments: Please visit https://www.biorxiv.org/content/10.1101/2021.11.04.467237v1 for bioRxiv preprint.
How to cite: pMH014_AAVS1_puro-pA-HS4-9xTetO-pEF-H2B-mCitrine-HS4-pRSV-H2B-mCherry was a gift from Lacra Bintu (Addgene plasmid # 179436 ; http://n2t.net/addgene:179436 ; RRID:Addgene_179436)
